Addgene plasmid #45568: pEGFP-TRIM28
Depositing lab: Fanxiu Zhu. Depositing organization: Florida State University, Tallahassee. Publication: Tripartite motif-containing protein 28 is a small ubiquitin-related modifier E3 ligase and negative regulator of IFN regulatory factor 7. Liang Q, Deng H, Li X, Wu X, Tang Q, Chang TH, Peng H, Rauscher FJ 3rd, Ozato K, Zhu F. J Immunol. 2011 Nov 1;187(9):4754-63. doi: 10.4049/jimmunol.1101704. Epub 2011 Sep 21. PubMed 21940674.
Backbone
  Vector backbone: pEGFP-C
  Backbone manufacturer: Clontech
  Backbone size w/o insert (bp): 4700
  Total vector size (bp): 7200
  Vector type: Mammalian Expression
  Selectable markers: Neomycin (select with G418)
Growth in bacteria
  Bacterial resistance: Kanamycin, 50 μg/mL
  Growth temperature: 37°C
  Growth strain: DH5alpha
  Copy number: High Copy
Gene/Insert
  Gene/Insert name: TRIM28 (alt names: tripartite motif containing 28; KAP1; TIF1β)
  Species: H. sapiens (human)
  Insert size (bp): 2500
  Mutation: G34S mutation in EGFP
  GenBank ID: NP_005753.1
  Entrez Gene: TRIM28 (a.k.a. KAP1, PPP1R157, RNF96, TF1B, TIF1B, TIF1beta)
  Promoter: CMV
  Tag / fusion protein: EGFP (N terminal on backbone)
  Cloning method: Restriction Enzyme; 5′ cloning site BglII (destroyed during cloning); 3′ cloning site Unknown (unknown if destroyed)
  Sequencing primers: 5′ EGFP-C; CMV-F; 3′ SV40-pA-R
Terms and licenses: Academic/Nonprofit Terms; Industry Terms
Depositor comments: Full-length human TRIM28 was purchased from Origene and subcloned into vector pKH3 to generate pKH3-Trim28 (Addgene plasmid #45569). A full length TRIM28 DNA fragment was then generated from pKH3-TRIM28 by PCR and cloned into pEGFP. The depositing laboratory indicated that the G34S mutation in EGFP does not affect the function of the EGFP-TRIM28 fusion protein.
How to cite: pEGFP-TRIM28 was a gift from Fanxiu Zhu (Addgene plasmid # 45568 ; http://n2t.net/addgene:45568 ; RRID:Addgene_45568)
