[The description below was written by a language model from this plasmid's Addgene catalogue record and pLannotate feature annotations shown in this document.]
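Description:
pEGFP-TRIM28 is a mammalian expression plasmid of about 7.2 kb, built on the Clontech pEGFP-C backbone, that produces full-length human TRIM28 (also called KAP1 or TIF1β) fused at its N-terminus to EGFP. Transcription is driven by the human cytomegalovirus immediate early enhancer and promoter. The EGFP coding sequence is followed, after a short linker, by the roughly 2.5 kb TRIM28 open reading frame, the remnant of the multiple cloning site, and an SV40 polyadenylation signal. According to the depositor, the TRIM28 fragment was amplified by PCR from an earlier pKH3-based TRIM28 clone and inserted by restriction cloning; the 5′ BglII site was destroyed in the process, and the 3′ site is not recorded. The EGFP portion carries a G34S substitution, which the depositing laboratory reports does not affect function of the fusion protein.

The plasmid is maintained at high copy in E. coli through a ColE1/pUC-type origin, and it also carries an f1 phage origin for single-stranded DNA production. A single Tn5 aminoglycoside phosphotransferase gene (NeoR/KanR) serves both hosts. A bacterial promoter placed upstream gives kanamycin resistance in bacteria, while the adjacent SV40 enhancer/early promoter, together with an HSV TK polyadenylation signal, allows G418 selection of stably transfected mammalian cells. The short large T antigen, ble and bGH poly(A) fragments in the annotation look like small backbone remnants or chance matches rather than functional elements.

The construct suits transient or stable expression of fluorescently tagged TRIM28 for localisation and functional studies. The associated publication examined TRIM28 as a SUMO E3 ligase and negative regulator of IRF7.
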