Features (pLannotate 1.2.2; 16 found; start..end, strand, type, name):
      1..304     +  enhancer       CMV enhancer: human cytomegalovirus immediate early enhancer
    305..508     +  promoter       CMV promoter: human cytomegalovirus (CMV) immediate early promoter
    553..1270    +  CDS            EGFP (fragment): the original enhanced GFP (Yang et al., 1996) mammalian codon-optimized
   1285..3789    +  CDS            TRIM28: TIF1B_HUMAN - Also known as KAP1, RNF96, TIF1B. Experimental evidence at protein level: Swiss-Prot protein existence level 1. (Microbial infection) Plays a critical role in the shutdown of lytic gene expression during the early stage of herpes virus 8 primary infection. This inhibition is mediated through interaction with herpes virus 8 protein LANA1. From Homo sapiens (Human).
   3793..3829    +  misc_feature   MCS (fragment): multiple cloning site
   3846..3930    +  CDS            large T antigen (fragment): large T antigen from SV40 (simian virus 40)
   3953..4074    +  polyA_signal   SV40 poly(A) signal: SV40 polyadenylation signal
   4108..4536    -  rep_origin     f1 ori (sequence partly withheld): f1 bacteriophage origin of replication; arrow indicates direction of (+) strand synthesis
   4563..4667    +  promoter       AmpR promoter: bla
   4669..5026    +  promoter       SV40 promoter: SV40 enhancer and early promoter
   5061..5855    +  CDS            NeoR/KanR: aminoglycoside phosphotransferase from Tn5; aph(3')-II (or nptII); confers resistance to neomycin, kanamycin, and G418 (Geneticin®)
   5876..6028    +  CDS            ble (fragment): BLE_KLEPN - Experimental evidence at protein level: Swiss-Prot protein existence level 1. Binding protein with a strong affinity to the bleomycin family of antibiotics. Binds to CL990; an antimitotic-antibiotic compound. From Klebsiella pneumoniae.
   6087..6134    +  polyA_signal   HSV TK poly(A) signal: herpes simplex virus thymidine kinase polyadenylation signal (Cole and Stacy, 1985)
   6225..6241    -  polyA_signal   bGH poly(A) signal (fragment): bovine growth hormone polyadenylation signal
   6463..7051    +  rep_origin     ori: high-copy-number ColE1/pMB1/pBR322/pUC origin of replication
   7166..7225    +  enhancer       CMV enhancer (fragment): human cytomegalovirus immediate early enhancer
>Addgene plasmid #45568 | pEGFP-TRIM28 | addgene full sequence | sequence record 235547 | Addgene NGS Result
CGTTACATAACTTACGGTAAATGGCCCGCCTGGCTGACCGCCCAACGACCCCCGCCCATTGACGTCAATA
ATGACGTATGTTCCCATAGTAACGCCAATAGGGACTTTCCATTGACGTCAATGGGTGGAGTATTTACGGT
AAACTGCCCACTTGGCAGTACATCAAGTGTATCATATGCCAAGTACGCCCCCTATTGACGTCAATGACGG
TAAATGGCCCGCCTGGCATTATGCCCAGTACATGACCTTATGGGACTTTCCTACTTGGCAGTACATCTAC
GTATTAGTCATCGCTATTACCATGGTGATGCGGTTTTGGCAGTACATCAATGGGCGTGGATAGCGGTTTG
ACTCACGGGGATTTCCAAGTCTCCACCCCATTGACGTCAATGGGAGTTTGTTTTGGCACCAAAATCAACG
GGACTTTCCAAAATGTCGTAACAACTCCGCCCCATTGACGCAAATGGGCGGTAGGCGTGTACGGTGGGAG
GTCTATATAAGCAGAGCTGGTTTAGTGAACCGTCAGATCCGCTAGCGCTACCGGTCGCCACCATGGTGAG
CAAGGGCGAGGAGCTGTTCACCGGGGTGGTGCCCATCCTGGTCGAGCTGGACGGCGACGTAAACGGCCAC
AAGTTCAGCGTGTCCGGCGAGAGCGAGGGCGATGCCACCTACGGCAAGCTGACCCTGAAGTTCATCTGCA
CCACCGGCAAGCTGCCCGTGCCCTGGCCCACCCTCGTGACCACCCTGACCTACGGCGTGCAGTGCTTCAG
CCGCTACCCCGACCACATGAAGCAGCACGACTTCTTCAAGTCCGCCATGCCCGAAGGCTACGTCCAGGAG
CGCACCATCTTCTTCAAGGACGACGGCAACTACAAGACCCGCGCCGAGGTGAAGTTCGAGGGCGACACCC
TGGTGAACCGCATCGAGCTGAAGGGCATCGACTTCAAGGAGGACGGCAACATCCTGGGGCACAAGCTGGA
GTACAACTACAACAGCCACAACGTCTATATCATGGCCGACAAGCAGAAGAACGGCATCAAGGTGAACTTC
AAGATCCGCCACAACATCGAGGACGGCAGCGTGCAGCTCGCCGACCACTACCAGCAGAACACCCCCATCG
GCGACGGCCCCGTGCTGCTGCCCGACAACCACTACCTGAGCACCCAGTCCGCCCTGAGCAAAGACCCCAA
CGAGAAGCGCGATCACATGGTCCTGCTGGAGTTCGTGACCGCCGCCGGGATCACTCTCGGCATGGACGAG
CTGTACAAGTCCGGACTCAGATCCATGGCGGCCTCCGCGGCGGCAGCCTCGGCAGCAGCGGCCTCGGCCG
CCTCTGGCAGCCCGGGCCCGGGCGAGGGCTCCGCTGGCGGCGAAAAGCGCTCCACCGCCCCTTCGGCCGC
AGCCTCGGCCTCTGCCTCAGCCGCGGCGTCGTCGCCCGCGGGGGGCGGCGCCGAGGCGCTGGAGCTGCTG
GAGCACTGCGGCGTGTGCAGAGAGCGCCTGCGACCCGAGAGGGAGCCCCGCCTGCTGCCCTGTTTGCACT
CGGCCTGTAGTGCCTGCTTAGGGCCCGCGGCCCCCGCCGCCGCCAACAGCTCGGGGGACGGCGGGGCGGC
GGGCGACGGCACCGTGGTGGACTGTCCCGTGTGCAAGCAACAGTGCTTCTCCAAAGACATCGTGGAGAAT
TATTTCATGCGTGATAGTGGCAGCAAGGCTGCCACCGACGCCCAGGATGCGAACCAGTGCTGCACTAGCT
GTGAGGATAATGCCCCAGCCACCAGCTACTGTGTGGAGTGCTCGGAGCCTCTGTGTGAGACCTGTGTAGA
GGCGCACCAGCGGGTGAAGTACACCAAGGACCATACTGTGCGCTCTACTGGGCCAGCCAAGTCTCGGGAT
GGTGAACGTACTGTCTATTGCAACGTACACAAGCATGAACCCCTTGTGCTGTTTTGTGAGAGCTGTGATA
CTCTCACCTGCCGAGACTGCCAGCTCAATGCCCACAAGGACCACCAGTACCAGTTCTTAGAGGATGCAGT
GAGGAACCAGCGCAAGCTCCTGGCCTCACTGGTGAAGCGCCTTGGGGACAAACATGCAACATTGCAGAAG
AGCACCAAGGAGGTTCGCAGCTCAATCCGCCAGGTGTCTGACGTACAGAAGCGTGTGCAAGTGGATGTCA
AGATGGCCATCCTGCAGATCATGAAGGAGCTGAATAAGCGGGGCCGTGTGCTGGTCAATGATGCCCAGAA
GGTGACTGAGGGGCAGCAGGAGCGCCTGGAGCGGCAGCACTGGACCATGACCAAGATCCAGAAGCACCAG
GAGCACATTCTGCGCTTTGCCTCTTGGGCTCTGGAGAGTGACAACAACACAGCCCTTTTGCTTTCTAAGA
AGTTGATCTACTTCCAGCTGCACCGGGCCCTCAAGATGATTGTGGATCCCGTGGAGCCACATGGCGAGAT
GAAATTTCAGTGGGACCTCAATGCCTGGACCAAGAGTGCCGAGGCCTTTGGCAAGATTGTGGCAGAGCGT
CCTGGCACTAACTCAACAGGCCCTGCACCCATGGCCCCTCCAAGAGCCCCAGGGCCCCTGAGCAAGCAGG
GCTCTGGCAGCAGCCAGCCCATGGAGGTGCAGGAAGGCTATGGCTTTGGGTCAGGAGATGATCCCTACTC
AAGTGCAGAGCCCCATGTGTCAGGTGTGAAACGGTCCCGCTCAGGTGAGGGCGAGGTGAGCGGCCTTATG
CGCAAGGTGCCACGAGTGAGCCTTGAACGCCTGGACCTGGACCTCACAGCTGACAGCCAGCCACCCGTCT
TCAAGGTCTTCCCAGGCAGTACCACTGAGGACTACAACCTTATTGTTATTGAACGTGGCGCTGCCGCTGC
AGCTACCGGCCAGCCAGGGACTGCGCCTGCAGGAACCCCTGGTGCCCCACCCCTGGCTGGCATGGCCATT
GTCAAGGAGGAGGAGACGGAGGCTGCCATTGGAGCCCCTCCTACTGCCACTGAGGGCCCTGAGACCAAAC
CTGTGCTTATGGCTCTTGCGGAGGGTCCTGGTGCTGAGGGTCCCCGCCTGGCCTCACCTAGTGGCAGCAC
CAGCTCAGGGCTGGAGGTGGTGGCTCCTGAGGGTACCTCAGCCCCAGGTGGTGGCCCGGGAACCCTGGAT
GACAGTGCCACCATTTGCCGTGTCTGCCAGAAGCCAGGCGATCTGGTTATGTGCAACCAGTGTGAGTTTT
GTTTCCACCTGGACTGTCACCTGCCGGCCCTGCAGGATGTACCAGGGGAGGAGTGGAGCTGCTCACTCTG
CCATGTGCTCCCTGACCTGAAGGAGGAGGATGGCAGCCTCAGCCTGGATGGTGCAGACAGCACTGGCGTG
GTGGCCAAGCTCTCACCAGCCAACCAGCGGAAATGTGAGCGTGTACTGCTGGCCCTATTCTGTCACGAAC
CCTGCCGCCCCCTGCATCAGCTGGCTACCGACTCCACCTTCTCCCTGGACCAGCCCGGTGGCACCCTGGA
TCTGACCCTGATCCGTGCCCGCCTCCAGGAGAAGTTGTCACCTCCCTACAGCTCCCCACAGGAGTTTGCC
CAGGATGTGGGCCGCATGTTCAAGCAATTCAACAAGTTAACTGAGGACAAGGCAGACGTGCAGTCCATCA
TCGGCCTGCAGCGCTTCTTCGAGACGCGCATGAACGAGGCCTTCGGTGACACCAAGTTCTCTGCTGTGCT
GGTGGAGCCCCCGCCGATGAGCCTGCCTGGTGCTGGCCTGAGTTCCCAGGAGCTGTCTGGTGGCCCTGGT
GATGGCCCCTGAGAATTCTGCAGTCGACGGTACCGCGGGCCCGGGATCCACCGGATCTAGATAACTGATC
ATAATCAGCCATACCACATTTGTAGAGGTTTTACTTGCTTTAAAAAACCTCCCACACCTCCCCCTGAACC
TGAAACATAAAATGAATGCAATTGTTGTTGTTAACTTGTTTATTGCAGCTTATAATGGTTACAAATAAAG
CAATAGCATCACAAATTTCACAAATAAAGCATTTTTTTCACTGCATTCTAGTTGTGGTTTGTCCAAACTC
ATCAATGTATCTTAACGCGTAAATTGTAAGCGTTAATATTTTGTTAAAATTCGCGTTAAATTTTTGTTAA
ATCAGCTCATTTTTTAACCAATAGGCCGAAATCGGCAAAATCCCTTATAAATCAAAAGAATAGACCGAGA
TAGGGT
[37 nt withheld, positions 4207-4243]
AAAGAACGTGGACTCCAACGTCAAAGG
[49 nt withheld, positions 4271-4319]
T
[91 nt withheld, positions 4321-4411]
G
[124 nt withheld, positions 4413-4536]
CAGGTGGCACTTTTCGGGGAAATGTGCGCGGAACCCCTATTTGTTTATTTTTCTAAATACATTCAAATAT
GTATCCGCTCATGAGACAATAACCCTGATAAATGCTTCAATAATATTGAAAAAGGAAGAGTCCTGAGGCG
GAAAGAACCAGCTGTGGAATGTGTGTCAGTTAGGGTGTGGAAAGTCCCCAGGCTCCCCAGCAGGCAGAAG
TATGCAAAGCATGCATCTCAATTAGTCAGCAACCAGGTGTGGAAAGTCCCCAGGCTCCCCAGCAGGCAGA
AGTATGCAAAGCATGCATCTCAATTAGTCAGCAACCATAGTCCCGCCCCTAACTCCGCCCATCCCGCCCC
TAACTCCGCCCAGTTCCGCCCATTCTCCGCCCCATGGCTGACTAATTTTTTTTATTTATGCAGAGGCCGA
GGCCGCCTCGGCCTCTGAGCTATTCCAGAAGTAGTGAGGAGGCTTTTTTGGAGGCCTAGGCTTTTGCAAA
GATCGATCAAGAGACAGGATGAGGATCGTTTCGCATGATTGAACAAGATGGATTGCACGCAGGTTCTCCG
GCCGCTTGGGTGGAGAGGCTATTCGGCTATGACTGGGCACAACAGACAATCGGCTGCTCTGATGCCGCCG
TGTTCCGGCTGTCAGCGCAGGGGCGCCCGGTTCTTTTTGTCAAGACCGACCTGTCCGGTGCCCTGAATGA
ACTGCAAGACGAGGCAGCGCGGCTATCGTGGCTGGCCACGACGGGCGTTCCTTGCGCAGCTGTGCTCGAC
GTTGTCACTGAAGCGGGAAGGGACTGGCTGCTATTGGGCGAAGTGCCGGGGCAGGATCTCCTGTCATCTC
ACCTTGCTCCTGCCGAGAAAGTATCCATCATGGCTGATGCAATGCGGCGGCTGCATACGCTTGATCCGGC
TACCTGCCCATTCGACCACCAAGCGAAACATCGCATCGAGCGAGCACGTACTCGGATGGAAGCCGGTCTT
GTCGATCAGGATGATCTGGACGAAGAGCATCAGGGGCTCGCGCCAGCCGAACTGTTCGCCAGGCTCAAGG
CGAGCATGCCCGACGGCGAGGATCTCGTCGTGACCCATGGCGATGCCTGCTTGCCGAATATCATGGTGGA
AAATGGCCGCTTTTCTGGATTCATCGACTGTGGCCGGCTGGGTGTGGCGGACCGCTATCAGGACATAGCG
TTGGCTACCCGTGATATTGCTGAAGAGCTTGGCGGCGAATGGGCTGACCGCTTCCTCGTGCTTTACGGTA
TCGCCGCTCCCGATTCGCAGCGCATCGCCTTCTATCGCCTTCTTGACGAGTTCTTCTGAGCGGGACTCTG
GGGTTCGAAATGACCGACCAAGCGACGCCCAACCTGCCATCACGAGATTTCGATTCCACCGCCGCCTTCT
ATGAAAGGTTGGGCTTCGGAATCGTTTTCCGGGACGCCGGCTGGATGATCCTCCAGCGCGGGGATCTCAT
GCTGGAGTTCTTCGCCCACCCTAGGGGGAGGCTAACTGAAACACGGAAGGAGACAATACCGGAAGGAACC
CGCGCTATGACGGCAATAAAAAGACAGAATAAAACGCACGGTGTTGGGTCGTTTGTTCATAAACGCGGGG
TTCGGTCCCAGGGCTGGCACTCTGTCGATACCCCACCGAGACCCCATTGGGGCCAATACGCCCGCGTTTC
TTCCTTTTCCCCACCCCACCCCCCAAGTTCGGGTGAAGGCCCAGGGCTCGCAGCCAACGTCGGGGCGGCA
GGCCCTGCCATAGCCTCAGGTTACTCATATATACTTTAGATTGATTTAAAACTTCATTTTTAATTTAAAA
GGATCTAGGTGAAGATCCTTTTTGATAATCTCATGACCAAAATCCCTTAACGTGAGTTTTCGTTCCACTG
AGCGTCAGACCCCGTAGAAAAGATCAAAGGATCTTCTTGAGATCCTTTTTTTCTGCGCGTAATCTGCTGC
TTGCAAACAAAAAAACCACCGCTACCAGCGGTGGTTTGTTTGCCGGATCAAGAGCTACCAACTCTTTTTC
CGAAGGTAACTGGCTTCAGCAGAGCGCAGATACCAAATACTGTTCTTCTAGTGTAGCCGTAGTTAGGCCA
CCACTTCAAGAACTCTGTAGCACCGCCTACATACCTCGCTCTGCTAATCCTGTTACCAGTGGCTGCTGCC
AGTGGCGATAAGTCGTGTCTTACCGGGTTGGACTCAAGACGATAGTTACCGGATAAGGCGCAGCGGTCGG
GCTGAACGGGGGGTTCGTGCACACAGCCCAGCTTGGAGCGAACGACCTACACCGAACTGAGATACCTACA
GCGTGAGCTATGAGAAAGCGCCACGCTTCCCGAAGGGAGAAAGGCGGACAGGTATCCGGTAAGCGGCAGG
GTCGGAACAGGAGAGCGCACGAGGGAGCTTCCAGGGGGAAACGCCTGGTATCTTTATAGTCCTGTCGGGT
TTCGCCACCTCTGACTTGAGCGTCGATTTTTGTGATGCTCGTCAGGGGGGCGGAGCCTATGGAAAAACGC
CAGCAACGCGGCCTTTTTACGGTTCCTGGCCTTTTGCTGGCCTTTTGCTCACATGTTCTTTCCTGCGTTA
TCCCCTGATTCTGTGGATAACCGTATTACCGCCATGCATTAGTTATTAATAGTAATCAATTACGGGGTCA
TTAGTTCATAGCCCATATATGGAGTTCCG
