>Addgene plasmid #45568 | pEGFP-TRIM28 | addgene partial sequence | sequence record 64465 | EGFP-N 5'-CGTCGCCGTCCAGCTCGACCAG-3'
GGTGAACAGCTCCTCGCCCTTGCTCACCATGGTGGCGACCGGTAGCGCTAGCGGATCTGACGGTTCACTA
AACCAGCTCTGCTTATATAGACCTCCCACCGTACACGCCTACCGCCCATTTGCGTCAATGGGGCGGAGTT
GTTACGACATTTTGGAAAGTCCCGTTGATTTTGGTGCCAAAACAAACTCCCATTGACGTCAATGGGGTGG
AGACTTGGAAATCCCCGTGAGTCAAACCGCTATCCACGCCCATTGATGTACTGCCAAAACCGCATCACCA
TGGTAATAGCGATGACTAATACGTAGATGTACTGCCAAGTAGGAAAGTCCCATAAGGTCATGTACTGGGC
ATAATGCCAGGCGGGCCATTTACCGTCATTGACGTCAATAGGGGGCGTACTTGGCATATGATACACTTGA
TGTACTGCCAAGTGGGCAGTTTACCGTAAATACTCCACCCATTGACGTCAATGGAAAGTCCCTATTGGCG
TTACTATGGGAACATACGTCATTATTGACGTCAATGGGCGGGGGTCGTTGGGCGGTCAGCCAGGCGGGCC
ATTTACCGTAAGTTATGTAACGCGGAACTCCATATATGGGCTATGAACTAATGACCCCGTAATTGATTAC
TATTAATAACTAATGCATGGCGGTAATACGGTTATCCACAGAATCAGGGGATAACGCAGGAAAGAACATG
TGAGCAAAAGGCCAGCAAAAGGCCAGGAACCGTAAAAAGGCCGCGTTGCTGGCGTTTTTCCATAGGCTCC
GCCCCCCTGACGAGCATCACAAAAATCGACGCTCAAGTCAGAGGTGGCGAAACCCGACAGGACTATAAAG
ATACCAGGCGTTTCCCCCTGGAAGCTCCCTCGTGCGCTCTCCTGTTCCGACCCTGCCGCTTACCGGATAC
CTGTCCGCCTTTCTCCCTTCGGGAAGCGTGGCGCTTTCTCATAGCTCACGCTGTAGGTATCTCAGTTCGG
TGTAGGTCGTTCGCTCCAAGCTGGGCTG
