>Addgene plasmid #45568 | pEGFP-TRIM28 | addgene partial sequence | sequence record 64466 | EGFP-C 5'-CATGGTCCTGCTGGAGTTCGTG-3'
TGGACGAGCTGTACAAGTCCGGACTCAGATCCATGGCGGCCTCCGCGGCGGCAGCCTCGGCAGCAGCGGC
CTCGGCCGCCTCTGGCAGCCCGGGCCCGGGCGAGGGCTCCGCTGGCGGCGAAAAGCGCTCCACCGCCCCT
TCGGCCGCAGCCTCGGCCTCTGCCTCAGCCGCGGCGTCGTCGCCCGCGGGGGGCGGCGCCGAGGCGCTGG
AGCTGCTGGAGCACTGCGGCGTGTGCAGAGAGCGCCTGCGACCCGAGAGGGAGCCCCGCCTGCTGCCCTG
TTTGCACTCGGCCTGTAGTGCCTGCTTAGGGCCCGCGGCCCCCGCCGCCGCCAACAGCTCGGGGGACGGC
GGGGCGGCGGGCGACGGCACCGTGGTGGACTGTCCCGTGTGCAAGCAACAGTGCTTCTCCAAAGACATCG
TGGAGAATTATTTCATGCGTGATAGTGGCAGCAAGGCTGCCACCGACGCCCAGGATGCGAACCAGTGCTG
CACTAGCTGTGAGGATAATGCCCCAGCCACCAGCTACTGTGTGGAGTGCTCGGAGCCTCTGTGTGAGACC
TGTGTAGAGGCGCACCAGCGGGTGAAGTACACCAAGGACCATACTGTGCGCTCTACTGGGCCAGCCAAGT
CTCGGGATGGTGAACGTACTGTCTATTGCAACGTACACAAGCATGAACCCCTTGTGCTGTTTTGTGAGAG
CTGTGATACTCTCACCTGCCGAGACTGCCAGCTCAATGCCCACAAGGACCACCAGTACCAGTTCTTAGAG
GATGCAGTGAGGAACCAGCGCAAGCTCCTGGCCTCACTGGTGAAGCGCCTTGGGGACAAACATGCAACAT
TGCAGAAGAGCACCAAGGAGGTTCGCAGCTCAATCCGCCAGGTGTCTGACGTACAGAAGCGTGTGCAAGT
GGATGTCAAGATGGCCATCCTGCAGATCATGAAGGAGCTGAATA
