>Addgene plasmid #45568 | pEGFP-TRIM28 | addgene partial sequence | sequence record 82960 | CMV-F 5'-CGCAAATGGGCGGTAGGCGTG-3'
GTGAACCGTCAGATCCGCTAGCGCTACCGGTCGCCACCATGGTGAGCAAGGGCGAGGAGCTGTTCACCGG
GGTGGTGCCCATCCTGGTCGAGCTGGACGGCGACGTAAACGGCCACAAGTTCAGCGTGTCCGGCGAGAGC
GAGGGCGATGCCACCTACGGCAAGCTGACCCTGAAGTTCATCTGCACCACCGGCAAGCTGCCCGTGCCCT
GGCCCACCCTCGTGACCACCCTGACCTACGGCGTGCAGTGCTTCAGCCGCTACCCCGACCACATGAAGCA
GCACGACTTCTTCAAGTCCGCCATGCCCGAAGGCTACGTCCAGGAGCGCACCATCTTCTTCAAGGACGAC
GGCAACTACAAGACCCGCGCCGAGGTGAAGTTCGAGGGCGACACCCTGGTGAACCGCATCGAGCTGAAGG
GCATCGACTTCAAGGAGGACGGCAACATCCTGGGGCACAAGCTGGAGTACAACTACAACAGCCACAACGT
CTATATCATGGCCGACAAGCAGAAGAACGGCATCAAGGTGAACTTCAAGATCCGCCACAACATCGAGGAC
GGCAGCGTGCAGCTCGCCGACCACTACCAGCAGAACACCCCCATCGGCGACGGCCCCGTGCTGCTGCCCG
ACAACCACTACCTGAGCACCCAGTCCGCCCTGAGCAAAGACCCCAACGAGAAGCGCGATCACATGGTCCT
GCTGGAGTTCGTGACCGCCGCCGGGATCACTCTCGGCATG
